Addgene plasmid #225751: pGF-GAS4X
Purpose: This plasmid was designed to selectively monitor the activation of the STAT1 signaling pathway in NK cells, a pathway known to play a crucial role in regulating NK cells' activation.
Depositing lab: Eun Hee Han. Depositing organization: Korea Basic Science Institute. Publication: STAT1 as a tool for non-invasive monitoring of NK cell activation in cancer. Min JY, Kim HM, Lee H, Cho MY, Park HS, Lee SY, Park MS, Ha SK, Kim D, Jeong HG, Kim TD, Hong KS, Han EH. Commun Biol. 2024 Sep 30;7(1):1222. doi: 10.1038/s42003-024-06917-9. PubMed 39349746.
Backbone
  Vector backbone: pGF2-NFAT
  Backbone manufacturer: SBI
  Backbone size w/o insert (bp): 9630
  Total vector size (bp): 9865
  Vector type: Mammalian Expression, Lentiviral
  Selectable markers: Puromycin
Growth in bacteria
  Bacterial resistance: Ampicillin, 100 μg/mL
  Growth temperature: 30°C
  Growth strain: NEB Stable
  Copy number: Unknown
Gene/Insert
  Gene/Insert name: interferon gamma activating sequence (GAS)
  Species: H. sapiens (human)
  Insert size (bp): 235
  Entrez Gene: STAT1 (a.k.a. CANDF7, IMD31A, IMD31B, IMD31C, ISGF-3, STAT91)
  Cloning method: Restriction Enzyme; 5′ cloning site ClaI (unknown if destroyed); 3′ cloning site BHI (unknown if destroyed)
  Sequencing primers: 5′ aattcaaaattttatcgat actagtctcgagaagagg 4xGAS-BHI_; 3′ tccatggtggcggatcc aacgaatgtcgagaggct 1
Terms and licenses: Academic/Nonprofit Terms; Industry Terms: Not Available to Industry
Depositor comments: Please visit https://www.doi.org/10.17632/g75gzdwbks.1 for preprint.
How to cite: pGF-GAS4X was a gift from Eun Hee Han (Addgene plasmid # 225751 ; http://n2t.net/addgene:225751 ; RRID:Addgene_225751)
