[The description below was written by a language model from this plasmid's Addgene catalogue record and pLannotate feature annotations shown in this document.]
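Description:
pGF-GAS4X is a lentiviral transcriptional reporter plasmid built on the SBI pGF2-NFAT backbone, in which the original response element has been exchanged for a roughly 235 bp insert carrying four copies of the human interferon-gamma activating sequence (GAS), the DNA motif bound by activated STAT1. In bacteria it is maintained through a high-copy ColE1/pUC-type origin and selected with ampicillin via the β-lactamase gene. The catalogue lists a total size of 9,865 bp, whereas the annotated sequencing result is 9,763 nt, so the two differ slightly.

The transfer-vector portion has a hybrid RSV promoter/truncated HIV-1 5′ LTR driving genomic RNA production, followed by the Ψ packaging signal, a gag fragment, the RRE for Rev-dependent nuclear export, and the cPPT/CTS. It ends with a WPRE, a truncated 3′ LTR, and an SV40 poly(A) signal and origin. The GAS repeats themselves are not annotated in the feature table, but the unannotated gap between the cPPT/CTS and a minimal CMV promoter fragment is where they would be expected to sit. The minimal promoter should be largely silent on its own, so expression of the downstream red firefly luciferase and EGFP coding sequences depends on STAT1 binding to the GAS elements. The record does not annotate the linker between the two reporters. A separate mouse PGK promoter constitutively expresses puromycin N-acetyltransferase, allowing selection of stably transduced cells.

According to the record, the construct was designed to monitor STAT1 pathway activation selectively in NK cells. The luciferase and fluorescent readouts suit bioluminescence and fluorescence-based, non-invasive tracking of NK cell activation.
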