Features (pLannotate 1.2.2; 27 found; start..end, strand, type, name):
    365..598     -  misc_feature   RRE: The Rev response element (RRE) of HIV-1 allows for Rev-dependent mRNA export from the nucleus to the cytoplasm.
    769..1107    -  CDS            HIV-1 gag (fragment): gag protein from human immunodeficiency virus 1; gag
   1091..1216    -  misc_feature   HIV-1 Ψ: packaging signal of human immunodeficiency virus type 1
   1263..1443    -  LTR            5' LTR (truncated): truncated 5' long terminal repeat (LTR) from HIV-1
   1444..1670    -  promoter       RSV promoter: Rous sarcoma virus enhancer/promoter
   1684..1838    +  CDS            lacZα (fragment): LacZα fragment of β-galactosidase; lacZ fragment
   1844..1943    -  misc_feature   bom (fragment): basis of mobility region from pBR322
   2045..2080    -  CDS            rop (fragment): Rop protein, which maintains plasmids at low copy number; rop
   2175..2279    +  promoter       AmpR promoter: bla
   2280..3140    +  CDS            AmpR: β-lactamase; bla; confers resistance to ampicillin, carbenicillin, and related antibiotics
   3311..3899    +  rep_origin     ori: high-copy-number ColE1/pMB1/pBR322/pUC origin of replication
   4082..4174    +  CDS            lacI (fragment): lac repressor; lacI; The lac repressor binds to the lac operator to inhibit transcription in E. coli. This inhibition can be relieved by adding lactose or isopropyl-β-D-thiogalactopyranoside (IPTG).
   4187..4208    +  protein_bind   CAP binding site: CAP binding activates transcription in the presence of cAMP. E. coli catabolite activator protein
   4223..4253    +  promoter       lac promoter: promoter for the E. coli lac operon
   4261..4277    +  protein_bind   lac operator: The lac repressor binds to the lac operator to inhibit transcription in E. coli. This inhibition can be relieved by adding lactose or isopropyl-β-D-thiogalactopyranoside (IPTG). lac repressor encoded by lacI
   4334..4469    -  rep_origin     SV40 ori: SV40 origin of replication
   4509..4630    -  polyA_signal   SV40 poly(A) signal: SV40 polyadenylation signal
   4702..4882    -  LTR            5' LTR (truncated): truncated 5' long terminal repeat (LTR) from HIV-1
   4907..5014    -  CDS            nef (fragment): NEF_SIVS4 - Experimental evidence at protein level: Swiss-Prot protein existence level 1. Interferes with TCR signaling from the cell membrane. Interacts with CD247/TCRZ (TCR zeta chain) and exert potent down- regulation of cell surface TCR/CD3 complexes. From Simian immunodeficiency virus (isolate F236/smH4) (SIV-sm) (Simian immunodeficiency virus sooty mangabey monkey).
   5009..5597    -  misc_feature   WPRE: woodchuck hepatitis virus posttranscriptional regulatory element
   5604..6203    -  CDS            PuroR: puromycin N-acetyltransferase; pac from Streptomyces alboniger; confers resistance to puromycin
   6216..6715    -  promoter       PGK promoter: mouse phosphoglycerate kinase 1 promoter
   6833..7552    -  CDS            EGFP: the original enhanced GFP (Yang et al., 1996) mammalian codon-optimized
   7618..9262    -  CDS            Red Firefly Luciferase (fragment): intracellular red firefly luciferase human codon-optimized
   9371..9407    -  promoter       minimal CMV promoter (fragment): human cytomegalovirus (CMV) immediate early promoter
   9516..9632    -  misc_feature   cPPT/CTS: central polypurine tract and central termination sequence of HIV-1
   9651..9751    -  CDS            Rev (fragment): human immunodeficiency virus 1 (HIV-1) Rev protein; rev; enhances nuclear export of unspliced and incompletely spliced viral mRNAs
>Addgene plasmid #225751 | pGF-GAS4X | addgene full sequence | sequence record 460047 | Addgene NGS Result
TGGTGAATATCCCTGCCTAACTCTATTCACTATAGAAAGTACAGCAAAAACTATTCTTAAACCTACCAAG
CCTCCTACTATCATTATGAATAATTTTATATACCACAGCCAATTTGTTATGTTAAACCAATTCCACAAAC
TTGCCCATTTATCTAATTCCAATAATTCTTGTTCATTCTTTTCTTGCTGGTTTTGCGATTCTTCAATTAA
GGAGTGTATTAAGCTTGTGTAATTGTTAATTTCTCTGTCCCACTCCATCCAGGTCGTGTGATTCCAAATC
TGTTCCAGAGATTTATTACTCCAACTAGCATTCCAAGGCACAGCAGTGGTGCAAATGAGTTTTCCAGAGC
AACCCCAAATCCCCAGGAGCTGTTGATCCTTTAGGTATCTTTCCACAGCCAGGATTCTTGCCTGGAGCTG
CTTGATGCCCCAGACTGTGAGTTGCAACAGATGCTGTTGCGCCTCAATAGCCCTCAGCAAATTGTTCTGC
TGCTGCACTATACCAGACAATAATTGTCTGGCCTGTACCGTCAGCGTCATTGACGCTGCGCCCATAGTGC
TTCCTGCTGCTCCCAAGAACCCAAGGAACAAAGCTCCTATTCCCACTGCTCTTTTTTCTCTCTGCACCAC
TCTTCTCTTTGCCTTGGTGGGTGCTACTCCTAATGGTTCAATTTTTACTACTTTATATTTATATAATTCA
CTTCTCCAATTGTCCCTCATATCTCCTCCTCCAGGTCTGAAGATCAGTGGCCGCTTGCTGTGCGGTGGTC
TTACTTTTGTTTTGCTCTTCCTCTATCTTGTCTAAAGCTTCCTTGGTGTCTTTTATCTCTATCCTTTGAT
GCACACAATAGAGGGTTGCTACTGTATTATATAATGATCTAAGTTCTTCTGATCCTGTCTGAAGGGATGG
TTGTAGCTGTCCCAGTATTTGTCTACAGCCTTCTGATGTTTCTAACAGGCCAGGATTAACTGCGAATCGT
TCTAGCTCCCTGCTTGCCCATACTATATGTTTTAATTTATATTTTTTCTTTCCCCCTGGCCTTAACCGAA
TTTTTTCCCATCGCGATCTAATTCTCCCCCGCTTAATACTGACGCTCTCGCACCCATCTCTCTCCTTCTA
GCCTCCGCTAGTCAAAATTTTTGGCGTACTCACCAGTCGCCGCCCCTCGCCTCTTGCCGTGCGCGCTTCA
GCAAGCCGAGTCCTGCGTCGAGAGAGCTCCTCTGGTTTCCCTTTCGCTTTCAAGTCCCTGTTCGGGCGCC
ACTGCTAGAGATTTTCCACACTGACTAAAAGGGTCTGAGGGATCTCTAGTTACCAGAGTCACACAACAGA
CGGGCACACACTACTTGAAGCACTCAAGGCAAGCTTTATTGAGGCTTAAGCAGTGGGTTCCCTAGTTAGC
CAGAGAGCTCCCAGGCTCAGATCTGGTCTAACCAGAGAGACCCGTTTATGTATCGAGCTAGGCACTTAAA
TACAATATCTCTGCAATGCGGCAATTCAGTGGTTCGTCCAATCCATGTCAGACCCGTCTGTTGCCTTCCT
AATAAGGCACGATCGTACCACCTTACTTCCACCAATCGGCATGCACGGTGCTTTTTCTCTCCTTGTAAGG
CATGTTGCTAACTCATCGTTACCATGTTGCAAGACTACAAGAGTATTGCATAAGACTACACGCGTCAGCT
TGGCACTGGCCGTCGTTTTACAACGTCGTGACTGGGAAAACCCTGGCGTTACCCAACTTAATCGCCTTGC
AGCACATCCCCCTTTCGCCAGCTGGCGTAATAGCGAAGAGGCCCGCACCGATCGCCCTTCCCAACAGTTG
CGCAGCCTGAATGGCGAATGGCGCCTGATGCGGTATTTTCTCCTTACGCATCTGTGCGGTATTTCACACC
GCATATGGTGCACTCTCAGTACAATCTGCTCTGATGCCGCATAGTTAAGCCAGCCCCGACACCCGCCAAC
ACCCGCTGACGCGCCCTGACGGGCTTGTCTGCTCCCGGCATCCGCTTACAGACAAGCTGTGACCGTCTCC
GGGAGCTGCATGTGTCAGAGGTTTTCACCGTCATCACCGAAACGCGCGAGACGAAAGGGCCTCGTGATAC
GCCTATTTTTATAGGTTAATGTCATGATAATAATGGTTTCTTAGACGTCAGGTGGCACTTTTCGGGGAAA
TGTGCGCGGAACCCCTATTTGTTTATTTTTCTAAATACATTCAAATATGTATCCGCTCATGAGACAATAA
CCCTGATAAATGCTTCAATAATATTGAAAAAGGAAGAGTATGAGTATTCAACATTTCCGTGTCGCCCTTA
TTCCCTTTTTTGCGGCATTTTGCCTTCCTGTTTTTGCTCACCCAGAAACGCTGGTGAAAGTAAAAGATGC
TGAAGATCAGTTGGGTGCACGAGTGGGTTACATCGAACTGGATCTCAACAGCGGTAAGATCCTTGAGAGT
TTTCGCCCCGAAGAACGTTTTCCAATGATGAGCACTTTTAAAGTTCTGCTATGTGGCGCGGTATTATCCC
GTATTGACGCCGGGCAAGAGCAACTCGGTCGCCGCATACACTATTCTCAGAATGACTTGGTTGAGTACTC
ACCAGTCACAGAAAAGCATCTTACGGATGGCATGACAGTAAGAGAATTATGCAGTGCTGCCATAACCATG
AGTGATAACACTGCGGCCAACTTACTTCTGACAACGATCGGAGGACCGAAGGAGCTAACCGCTTTTTTGC
ACAACATGGGGGATCATGTAACTCGCCTTGATCGTTGGGAACCGGAGCTGAATGAAGCCATACCAAACGA
CGAGCGTGACACCACGATGCCTGTAGCAATGGCAACAACGTTGCGCAAACTATTAACTGGCGAACTACTT
ACTCTAGCTTCCCGGCAACAATTAATAGACTGGATGGAGGCGGATAAAGTTGCAGGACCACTTCTGCGCT
CGGCCCTTCCGGCTGGCTGGTTTATTGCTGATAAATCTGGAGCCGGTGAGCGTGGGTCTCGCGGTATCAT
TGCAGCACTGGGGCCAGATGGTAAGCCCTCCCGTATCGTAGTTATCTACACGACGGGGAGTCAGGCAACT
ATGGATGAACGAAATAGACAGATCGCTGAGATAGGTGCCTCACTGATTAAGCATTGGTAACTGTCAGACC
AAGTTTACTCATATATACTTTAGATTGATTTAAAACTTCATTTTTAATTTAAAAGGATCTAGGTGAAGAT
CCTTTTTGATAATCTCATGACCAAAATCCCTTAACGTGAGTTTTCGTTCCACTGAGCGTCAGACCCCGTA
GAAAAGATCAAAGGATCTTCTTGAGATCCTTTTTTTCTGCGCGTAATCTGCTGCTTGCAAACAAAAAAAC
CACCGCTACCAGCGGTGGTTTGTTTGCCGGATCAAGAGCTACCAACTCTTTTTCCGAAGGTAACTGGCTT
CAGCAGAGCGCAGATACCAAATACTGTTCTTCTAGTGTAGCCGTAGTTAGGCCACCACTTCAAGAACTCT
GTAGCACCGCCTACATACCTCGCTCTGCTAATCCTGTTACCAGTGGCTGCTGCCAGTGGCGATAAGTCGT
GTCTTACCGGGTTGGACTCAAGACGATAGTTACCGGATAAGGCGCAGCGGTCGGGCTGAACGGGGGGTTC
GTGCACACAGCCCAGCTTGGAGCGAACGACCTACACCGAACTGAGATACCTACAGCGTGAGCTATGAGAA
AGCGCCACGCTTCCCGAAGGGAGAAAGGCGGACAGGTATCCGGTAAGCGGCAGGGTCGGAACAGGAGAGC
GCACGAGGGAGCTTCCAGGGGGAAACGCCTGGTATCTTTATAGTCCTGTCGGGTTTCGCCACCTCTGACT
TGAGCGTCGATTTTTGTGATGCTCGTCAGGGGGGCGGAGCCTATGGAAAAACGCCAGCAACGCGGCCTTT
TTACGGTTCCTGGCCTTTTGCTGGCCTTTTGCTCACATGTTCTTTCCTGCGTTATCCCCTGATTCTGTGG
ATAACCGTATTACCGCCTTTGAGTGAGCTGATACCGCTCGCCGCAGCCGAACGACCGAGCGCAGCGAGTC
AGTGAGCGAGGAAGCGGAAGAGCGCCCAATACGCAAACCGCCTCTCCCCGCGCGTTGGCCGATTCATTAA
TGCAGCTGGCACGACAGGTTTCCCGACTGGAAAGCGGGCAGTGAGCGCAACGCAATTAATGTGAGTTAGC
TCACTCATTAGGCACCCCAGGCTTTACACTTTATGCTTCCGGCTCGTATGTTGTGTGGAATTGTGAGCGG
ATAACAATTTCACACAGGAAACAGCTATGACATGATTACGAATTTGGTCTCTGCAAAAGTCTAGGCCTCC
AAAAAAGCCTCCTCACTACTTCTGGAATAGCTCAGAGGCCGAGGCGGCCTCGGCCTCTGCATAAATAAAA
AAAATTAGTCAGCCATGGGGCGGAGAATGGGCGGAACTGGGCGGAGTTAGGGGCGGGATGGGCGGAGTTA
GGGGCGGGATAGCTAGAGCCAGACATGATAAGATACATTGATGAGTTTGGACAAACCACAACTAGAATGC
AGTGAAAAAAATGCTTTATTTGTGAAATTTGTGATGCTATTGCTTTATTTGTAACCATTATAAGCTGCAA
TAAACAAGTTCCTCTCACTCTCTGATATTCATTTCTTTGCAAGTTATAAATACTGAATAATAAGATGACA
TGAACTACTACTGCTAGAGATTTTCCACACTGACTAAAAGGGTCTGAGGGATCTCTAGTTACCAGAGTCA
CACAACAGACGGGCACACACTACTTGAAGCACTCAAGGCAAGCTTTATTGAGGCTTAAGCAGTGGGTTCC
CTAGTTAGCCAGAGAGCTCCCAGGCTCAGATCTGGTCTAACCAGAGAGACCCAGTACAAGCAAAAAGCAG
ATCTTATCTTCGTTGGGAGTGAATTAGCCCTTCCAGTCCCCCCTTTTCTTTTAAAAAGTGGCTAAGATCT
ACAGCTGCCTTGTAAGTCATTGGTCTTAAAGGTACCAGGCGGGGAGGCGGCCCAAAGGGAGATCCGACTC
GTCTGAGGGCGAAGGCGAAGACGCGGAAGAGGCCGCAGAGCCGGCAGCAGGCCGCGGGAAGGAAGGTCCG
CTGGATTGAGGGCCGAAGGGACGTAGCAGAAGGACGTCCCGCGCAGAATCCAGGTGGCAACACAGGCGAG
CAGCCAAGGAAAGGACGATGATTTCCCCGACAACACCACGGAATTGTCAGTGCCCAACAGCCGAGCCCCT
GTCCAGCAGCGGGCAAGGCAGGCGGCGATGAGTTCCGCCGTGGCAATAGGGAGGGGGAAAGCGAAAGTCC
CGGAAAGGAGCTGACAGGTGGTGGCAATGCCCCAACCAGTGGGGGTTGCGTCAGCAAACACAGTGCACAC
CACGCCACGTTGCCTGACAACGGGCCACAACTCCTCATAAAGAGACAGCAACCAGGATTTATACAAGGAG
GAGAAAATGAAAGCCATACGGGAAGCAATAGCATGATACAAAGGCATTAAAGCAGCGTATCCACATAGCG
TAAAAGGAGCAACATAGTTAAGAATACCAGTCAATCTTTCACAAATTTTGTAATCCAGAGGTTGATTGTC
GACTCAGGCACCGGGCTTGCGGGTCATGCACCAGGTGCGCGGTCCTTCGGGCACCTCGACGTCGGCGGTG
ACGGTGAAGCCGAGCCGCTCGTAGAAGGGGAGGTTGCGGGGCGCGGAGGTCTCCAGGAAGGCGGGCACCC
CGGCGCGCTCGGCCGCCTCCACTCCGGGGAGCACGACGGCGCTGCCCAGACCCTTGCCCTGGTGGTCGGG
CGAGACGCCGACGGTGGCCAGGAACCACGCGGGCTCCTTGGGCCGGTGCGGCGCCAGGAGGCCTTCCATC
TGTTGCTGCGCGGCCAGCCGGGAACCGCTCAACTCGGCCATGCGCGGGCCGATCTCGGCGAACACCGCCC
CCGCTTCGACGCTCTCCGGCGTGGTCCAGACCGCCACCGCGGCGCCGTCGTCCGCGACCCACACCTTGCC
GATGTCGAGCCCGACGCGCGTGAGGAAGAGTTCTTGCAGCTCGGTGACCCGCTCGATGTGGCGGTCCGGA
TCGACGGTGTGGCGCGTGGCGGGGTAGTCGGCGAACGCGGCGGCGAGGGTGCGTACGGCCCTGGGGACGT
CGTCGCGGGTGGCGAGGCGCACCGTGGGCTTGTACTCGGTCATGGTGGCGATATCCGAAAGGCCCGGAGA
TGAGGAAGAGGAGAACAGCGCGGCAGACGTGCGCTTTTGAAGCGTGCAGAATGCCGGGCCTCCGGAGGAC
CTTCGGGCGCCCGCCCCGCCCCTGAGCCCGCCCCTGAGCCCGCCCCCGGACCCACCCCTTCCCAGCCTCT
GAGCCCAGAAAGCGAAGGAGCAAAGCTGCTATTGGCCGCTGCCCCAAAGGCCTACCCGCTTCCATTGCTC
AGCGGTGCTGTCCATCTGCACGAGACTAGTGAGACGTGCTACTTCCATTTGTCACGTCCTGCACGACGCG
AGCTGCGGGGCGGGGGGGAACTTCCTGACTAGGGGAGGAGTAGAAGGTGGCGCGAAGGGGCCACCAAAGA
ACGGAGCCGGTTGGCGCCTACCGGTGGATGTGGAATGTGTGCGAGGCCAGAGGCCACTTGTGTAGCGCCA
AGTGCCCAGCGGGGCTGCTAAAGCGCATGCTCCAGACTGCCTTGGGAAAAGCGCCTCCCCTACCCTTAAT
TAATTATTGATACTAAAGTTATTAAAAAGAAGATTTTGGTTGATTTTATAAAGGTCATAGAATATAATAT
TTTAGCATGTGTATTTTGTGTGCTCATTTACAACGCGGCCGCTTACTTGTACAGCTCGTCCATGCCGAGA
GTGATCCCGGCGGCGGTCACGAACTCCAGCAGGACCATGTGATCGCGCTTCTCGTTGGGGTCTTTGCTCA
GGGCGGACTGGGTGCTCAGGTAGTGGTTGTCGGGCAGCAGCACGGGGCCGTCGCCGATGGGGGTGTTCTG
CTGGTAGTGGTCGGCGAGCTGCACGCTGCCGTCCTCGATGTTGTGGCGGATCTTGAAGTTCACCTTGATG
CCGTTCTTCTGCTTGTCGGCCATGATATAGACGTTGTGGCTGTTGTAGTTGTACTCCAGCTTGTGCCCCA
GGATGTTGCCGTCCTCCTTGAAGTCGATGCCCTTCAGCTCGATGCGGTTCACCAGGGTGTCGCCCTCGAA
CTTCACCTCGGCGCGGGTCTTGTAGTTGCCGTCGTCCTTGAAGAAGATGGTGCGCTCCTGGACGTAGCCT
TCGGGCATGGCGGACTTGAAGAAGTCGTGCTGCTTCATGTGGTCGGGGTAGCGGCTGAAGCACTGCACGC
CGTAGGTCAGGGTGGTCACGAGGGTGGGCCAGGGCACGGGCAGCTTGCCGGTGGTGCAGATGAACTTCAG
GGTCAGCTTGCCGTAGGTGGCATCGCCCTCGCCCTCGCCGGACACGCTGAACTTGTGGCCGTTTACGTCG
CCGTCCAGCTCGACCAGGATGGGCACCACCCCGGTGAACAGCTCCTCGCCCTTGCTCACCATACCGGAAG
GGCCGGGATTCTCCTCCACGTCACCGCATGTTAGAAGACTTCCTCTGCCCTCTTCGAACATCTTGGCCAC
GGGTTTCTTCAGGATCTCCCGGATGGCCCTGCCGTCGATCTTGCCGGTCAGGCCCTTTGGCACTTCGTCC
ACGAATCTCACGCCGCCTCTCAGCCGCTTGGCGTTGGACACCTGGCTGGCGACGTAGTCCATCACTTCTT
TCTCGGTCATGTTCTTGCCGGATTCCAGCACCACCACGGCGCCAGGCAGCTCGCCGGCCACAGGATCTGG
CACCCCGGCCACGCCGGCGTCGAAGATGCTGGGGTGCTGCAGCAGGACGCTTTCCAGCTCGGCAGGGGGC
ACCTGATAGCCCTTGTACTTGATCAGGCTCTTCAGCCGGTCCACGATGAAGAAGTGCTTCTCTTCGTCGT
AGTAGCCGATGTCGCCGGTGTGCAGCCAGCCCTCTTCGTCGATCAGCTCTTTGGTGGCCTCGGGGTTGTT
CACGTAGCCCTTCATCAGCATGGGGCCCTTCACGCACACTTCGCCCCGTCTGTTGGGGCCCAGGCTCTTC
TTGGTGTCCAGGTCGATCACTTTGGCCTTGAACAGGGGCACCACCTTGCCGCTGGCTCCAGGCTTGTCGT
CGCCCTCGGGGGTGATGATGATGGCGCTGGTTGTCTCGGTCAGGCCGTAGCCCTGCCGCACGCCGGGCAG
ATTGAACCGCCTGGCGACGGCCTCTCCCACTTCTTTGCTCAGGGGGGCTCCGCCGCTGGCGATCTCCACC
AGGTTGCTCAGGTCGTACTTGTTCAGCAGCTCGCTCTTGTTCAGGATGGCGAACAGGGTGGGCACCAGAA
TCACGTAGGTGCACTTGTAGTCCTGCAGGGTTTTCAGGAAGGTTTCCTCGTCGAACTTGGTCAGCATCAC
CACCCGGAAGCCGCAGATCAGGTAGCCCAGGGTGGTGAACATGCCGAAGCCGTGGTGGAAGGGCACCACG
GTCAGCACGGCGGTGCCGGGGGACACCTGGTTGCCGTAGATGGGGTCCCTGGCGTGGCTGAACCGGGTCA
CGGTGTTCTCGTGGGTCAGCTGCACGCCCTTGGGCAGGCCGGTGCTGCCGCTGCTGTTCATGATCAGGGC
CACCTGTTCTTTCCGGTCCACCTCCACGGTCTTGAAGCTGCTGGCCTGGAAGCCAGGGGGGGTGTTCCGC
TTGATGAAGGTGTCCAGGCACTGGTAGCCCCGGTAGTCCACCTTGCTGTCCAGGATCACGATGGTCTTGA
TGGTGGTCACGGTTTTCTGCACGGTGATGACTTTGTCCAGGCCCTTCTTGCTGCTGAACACGATGGTGGG
CTTGCTGATGCCCAGGCTGTGCACCAGCTCCCGCAGGGTGTAGATCTCGTTGGTGGGAGCCACGCCCACG
CCGATGAACAGGCCGGCGATCACGGGGATGAAGAATTCCTCGCAGTTCTCGCTGCACAGGGCGATCCGGC
CGTCCACCACCAGGCCGTAGTTCTGCAGAGCCTTGCCCAGGCAGCAGCTCTTTTCCAGGTACTCGGCGTA
GCTGTAGTCCACGCCGGTCACGGCGTTGGTGAAGGCAATGGCGCCCAGCTTGGCGTATCTTTCCATGTAC
TTCCGCAGCTGGGTGCCGGCGCTGCCTTCCTCGATGGGGTAGAAGGGCTTGGGGCCCACCACGATGTTCT
CGTCGTTTTCCATATTTTCCATGGTGGCGGATCCAACGAATGTCGAGAGGCTGGATCGGTCCCGGTGTCT
TCTATGGAGGTCAAAACAGCGTGGATGGCGTCTCCAGGCGATCTGACGGTTCACTAAACGAGCTCTGCTT
ATATAGGCCTCCCACCGTACACGCCTAGCTAGCGATTTAGAGTAATATGAAACTGATTTAGAGTAATATG
AAACTGATTTAGAGTAATATGAAACTGATTTAGAGTAATATGAAACTCTCGAGACTAGTATCGATAAAAT
TTTGAATTTTGTAATTTGTTTTTGTAATTCTTTAGTTTGTATGTCTGTTGCTATTATGTCTACTATTCTT
TCCCCTGCACTGTACCCCCCAATCCCCCCTTTTCTTTTAAAAGTTAACCGATACCGTCGAGATCCGTTCA
CTAATCGAATGGATCTGTCTCTGTCTCTCTCTCCACCTTCTTCTTCTATTCCTTCGGGCCTGTCGGGTCC
CCTCGGGGTTGGGAGGTGGGTCTGAAACGATAA
