>Addgene plasmid #225751 | pGF-GAS4X | depositor partial sequence | sequence record 442296 | insertion of GAS sequence 4 copy
AGTTTCATATTACTCTAAATCAGTTTCATATTACTCTAAATCAGTTTCATATTACTCTAAATCAGTTTCA
TATTACTCTAAATC
